>Addgene plasmid #199231 | pET32a-hEGF | addgene full sequence | sequence record 444315 | Addgene NGS Result
TGGCGAATGGG
[124 nt withheld, positions 12-135]
C
[91 nt withheld, positions 137-227]
A
[49 nt withheld, positions 229-277]
CCTTTGACGTTGGAGTCCACGTTCTTT
[37 nt withheld, positions 305-341]
ACCCTATCTCGGTCTATTCTTTTGATTTATAAGGGATTTTGCCGATTTCGGCCTATTGGTTAAAAAATGA
GCTGATTTAACAAAAATTTAACGCGAATTTTAACAAAATATTAACGCTTACAATTTAGGTGGCACTTTTC
GGGGAAATGTGCGCGGAACCCCTATTTGTTTATTTTTCTAAATACATTCAAATATGTATCCGCTCATGAG
ACAATAACCCTGATAAATGCTTCAATAATATTGAAAAAGGAAGAGTATGAGTATTCAACATTTCCGTGTC
GCCCTTATTCCCTTTTTTGCGGCATTTTGCCTTCCTGTTTTTGCTCACCCAGAAACGCTGGTGAAAGTAA
AAGATGCTGAAGATCAGTTGGGTGCACGAGTGGGTTACATCGAACTGGATCTCAACAGCGGTAAGATCCT
TGAGAGTTTTCGCCCCGAAGAACGTTTTCCAATGATGAGCACTTTTAAAGTTCTGCTATGTGGCGCGGTA
TTATCCCGTATTGACGCCGGGCAAGAGCAACTCGGTCGCCGCATACACTATTCTCAGAATGACTTGGTTG
AGTACTCACCAGTCACAGAAAAGCATCTTACGGATGGCATGACAGTAAGAGAATTATGCAGTGCTGCCAT
AACCATGAGTGATAACACTGCGGCCAACTTACTTCTGACAACGATCGGAGGACCGAAGGAGCTAACCGCT
TTTTTGCACAACATGGGGGATCATGTAACTCGCCTTGATCGTTGGGAACCGGAGCTGAATGAAGCCATAC
CAAACGACGAGCGTGACACCACGATGCCTGCAGCAATGGCAACAACGTTGCGCAAACTATTAACTGGCGA
ACTACTTACTCTAGCTTCCCGGCAACAATTAATAGACTGGATGGAGGCGGATAAAGTTGCAGGACCACTT
CTGCGCTCGGCCCTTCCGGCTGGCTGGTTTATTGCTGATAAATCTGGAGCCGGTGAGCGTGGGTCTCGCG
GTATCATTGCAGCACTGGGGCCAGATGGTAAGCCCTCCCGTATCGTAGTTATCTACACGACGGGGAGTCA
GGCAACTATGGATGAACGAAATAGACAGATCGCTGAGATAGGTGCCTCACTGATTAAGCATTGGTAACTG
TCAGACCAAGTTTACTCATATATACTTTAGATTGATTTAAAACTTCATTTTTAATTTAAAAGGATCTAGG
TGAAGATCCTTTTTGATAATCTCATGACCAAAATCCCTTAACGTGAGTTTTCGTTCCACTGAGCGTCAGA
CCCCGTAGAAAAGATCAAAGGATCTTCTTGAGATCCTTTTTTTCTGCGCGTAATCTGCTGCTTGCAAACA
AAAAAACCACCGCTACCAGCGGTGGTTTGTTTGCCGGATCAAGAGCTACCAACTCTTTTTCCGAAGGTAA
CTGGCTTCAGCAGAGCGCAGATACCAAATACTGTCCTTCTAGTGTAGCCGTAGTTAGGCCACCACTTCAA
GAACTCTGTAGCACCGCCTACATACCTCGCTCTGCTAATCCTGTTACCAGTGGCTGCTGCCAGTGGCGAT
AAGTCGTGTCTTACCGGGTTGGACTCAAGACGATAGTTACCGGATAAGGCGCAGCGGTCGGGCTGAACGG
GGGGTTCGTGCACACAGCCCAGCTTGGAGCGAACGACCTACACCGAACTGAGATACCTACAGCGTGAGCT
ATGAGAAAGCGCCACGCTTCCCGAAGGGAGAAAGGCGGACAGGTATCCGGTAAGCGGCAGGGTCGGAACA
GGAGAGCGCACGAGGGAGCTTCCAGGGGGAAACGCCTGGTATCTTTATAGTCCTGTCGGGTTTCGCCACC
TCTGACTTGAGCGTCGATTTTTGTGATGCTCGTCAGGGGGGCGGAGCCTATGGAAAAACGCCAGCAACGC
GGCCTTTTTACGGTTCCTGGCCTTTTGCTGGCCTTTTGCTCACATGTTCTTTCCTGCGTTATCCCCTGAT
TCTGTGGATAACCGTATTACCGCCTTTGAGTGAGCTGATACCGCTCGCCGCAGCCGAACGACCGAGCGCA
GCGAGTCAGTGAGCGAGGAAGCGGAAGAGCGCCTGATGCGGTATTTTCTCCTTACGCATCTGTGCGGTAT
TTCACACCGCAATGGTGCACTCTCAGTACAATCTGCTCTGATGCCGCATAGTTAAGCCAGTATACACTCC
GCTATCGCTACGTGACTGGGTCATGGCTGCGCCCCGACACCCGCCAACACCCGCTGACGCGCCCTGACGG
GCTTGTCTGCTCCCGGCATCCGCTTACAGACAAGCTGTGACCGTCTCCGGGAGCTGCATGTGTCAGAGGT
TTTCACCGTCATCACCGAAACGCGCGAGGCAGCTGCGGTAAAGCTCATCAGCGTGGTCGTGAAGCGATTC
ACAGATGTCTGCCTGTTCATCCGCGTCCAGCTCGTTGAGTTTCTCCAGAAGCGTTAATGTCTGGCTTCTG
ATAAAGCGGGCCATGTTAAGGGCGGTTTTTTCCTGTTTGGTCACTGATGCCTCCGTGTAAGGGGGATTTC
TGTTCATGGGGGTAATGATACCGATGAAACGAGAGAGGATGCTCACGATACGGGTTACTGATGATGAACA
TGCCCGGTTACTGGAACGTTGTGAGGGTAAACAACTGGCGGTATGGATGCGGCGGGACCAGAGAAAAATC
ACTCAGGGTCAATGCCAGCGCTTCGTTAATACAGATGTAGGTGTTCCACAGGGTAGCCAGCAGCATCCTG
CGATGCAGATCCGGAACATAATGGTGCAGGGCGCTGACTTCCGCGTTTCCAGACTTTACGAAACACGGAA
ACCGAAGACCATTCATGTTGTTGCTCAGGTCGCAGACGTTTTGCAGCAGCAGTCGCTTCACGTTCGCTCG
CGTATCGGTGATTCATTCTGCTAACCAGTAAGGCAACCCCGCCAGCCTAGCCGGGTCCTCAACGACAGGA
GCACGATCATGCGCACCCGTGGGGCCGCCATGCCGGCGATAATGGCCTGCTTCTCGCCGAAACGTTTGGT
GGCGGGACCAGTGACGAAGGCTTGAGCGAGGGCGTGCAAGATTCCGAATACCGCAAGCGACAGGCCGATC
ATCGTCGCGCTCCAGCGAAAGCGGTCCTCGCCGAAAATGACCCAGAGCGCTGCCGGCACCTGTCCTACGA
GTTGCATGATAAAGAAGACAGTCATAAGTGCGGCGACGATAGTCATGCCCCGCGCCCACCGGAAGGAGCT
GACTGGGTTGAAGGCTCTCAAGGGCATCGGTCGAGATCCCGGTGCCTAATGAGTGAGCTAACTTACATTA
ATTGCGTTGCGCTCACTGCCCGCTTTCCAGTCGGGAAACCTGTCGTGCCAGCTGCATTAATGAATCGGCC
AACGCGCGGGGAGAGGCGGTTTGCGTATTGGGCGCCAGGGTGGTTTTTCTTTTCACCAGTGAGACGGGCA
ACAGCTGATTGCCCTTCACCGCCTGGCCCTGAGAGAGTTGCAGCAAGCGGTCCACGCTGGTTTGCCCCAG
CAGGCGAAAATCCTGTTTGATGGTGGTTAACGGCGGGATATAACATGAGCTGTCTTCGGTATCGTCGTAT
CCCACTACCGAGATGTCCGCACCAACGCGCAGCCCGGACTCGGTAATGGCGCGCATTGCGCCCAGCGCCA
TCTGATCGTTGGCAACCAGCATCGCAGTGGGAACGATGCCCTCATTCAGCATTTGCATGGTTTGTTGAAA
ACCGGACATGGCACTCCAGTCGCCTTCCCGTTCCGCTATCGGCTGAATTTGATTGCGAGTGAGATATTTA
TGCCAGCCAGCCAGACGCAGACGCGCCGAGACAGAACTTAATGGGCCCGCTAACAGCGCGATTTGCTGGT
GACCCAATGCGACCAGATGCTCCACGCCCAGTCGCGTACCGTCTTCATGGGAGAAAATAATACTGTTGAT
GGGTGTCTGGTCAGAGACATCAAGAAATAACGCCGGAACATTAGTGCAGGCAGCTTCCACAGCAATGGCA
TCCTGGTCATCCAGCGGATAGTTAATGATCAGCCCACTGACGCGTTGCGCGAGAAGATTGTGCACCGCCG
CTTTACAGGCTTCGACGCCGCTTCGTTCTACCATCGACACCACCACGCTGGCACCCAGTTGATCGGCGCG
AGATTTAATCGCCGCGACAATTTGCGACGGCGCGTGCAGGGCCAGACTGGAGGTGGCAACGCCAATCAGC
AACGACTGTTTGCCCGCCAGTTGTTGTGCCACGCGGTTGGGAATGTAATTCAGCTCCGCCATCGCCGCTT
CCACTTTTTCCCGCGTTTTCGCAGAAACGTGGCTGGCCTGGTTCACCACGCGGGAAACGGTCTGATAAGA
GACACCGGCATACTCTGCGACATCGTATAACGTTACTGGTTTCACATTCACCACCCTGAATTGACTCTCT
TCCGGGCGCTATCATGCCATACCGCGAAAGGTTTTGCGCCATTCGATGGTGTCCGGGATCTCGACGCTCT
CCCTTATGCGACTCCTGCATTAGGAAGCAGCCCAGTAGTAGGTTGAGGCCGTTGAGCACCGCCGCCGCAA
GGAATGGTGCATGCAAGGAGATGGCGCCCAACAGTCCCCCGGCCACGGGGCCTGCCACCATACCCACGCC
GAAACAAGCGCTCATGAGCCCGAAGTGGCGAGCCCGATCTTCCCCATCGGTGATGTCGGCGATATAGGCG
CCAGCAACCGCACCTGTGGCGCCGGTGATGCCGGCCACGATGCGTCCGGCGTAGAGGATCGAGATCGATC
TCGATCCCGCGAAATTAATACGACTCACTATAGGGGAATTGTGAGCGGATAACAATTCCCCTCTAGAAAT
AATTTTGTTTAACTTTAAGAAGGAGATATACATATGAGCGATAAAATTATTCACCTGACTGACGACAGTT
TTGACACGGATGTACTCAAAGCGGACGGGGCGATCCTCGTCGATTTCTGGGCAGAGTGGTGCGGTCCGTG
CAAAATGATCGCCCCGATTCTGGATGAAATCGCTGACGAATATCAGGGCAAACTGACCGTTGCAAAACTG
AACATCGATCAAAACCCTGGCACTGCGCCGAAATATGGCATCCGTGGTATCCCGACTCTGCTGCTGTTCA
AAAACGGTGAAGTGGCGGCAACCAAAGTGGGTGCACTGTCTAAAGGTCAGTTGAAAGAGTTCCTCGACGC
TAACCTGGCCGGTTCTGGTTCTGGCCATATGCACCATCATCATCATCATTCTTCTGGTCTGGTGCCACGC
GGTTCTGGTATGAAAGAAACCGCTGCTGCTAAATTCGAACGCCAGCACATGGACAGCCCAGATCTGGGTA
CCGACGACGACGACAAGGCCATGGCTAATAGCGATAGTGAATGTCCGCTGAGCCATGATGGTTATTGCCT
GCATGATGGTGTGTGTATGTATATTGAAGCCCTGGATAAATATGCATGTAATTGCGTGGTTGGCTATATT
GGTGAACGCTGCCAGTATCGTGATCTGAAATGGTGGGAACTGCGTAAGCTTTAACTCGAGCACCACCACC
ACCACCACTGAGATCCGGCTGCTAACAAAGCCCGAAAGGAAGCTGAGTTGGCTGCTGCCACCGCTGAGCA
ATAACTAGCATAACCCCTTGGGGCCTCTAAACGGGTCTTGAGGGGTTTTTTGCTGAAAGGAGGAACTATA
TCCGGAT
Features (pLannotate 1.2.2; 21 found; start..end, strand, type, name):
     12..440     +  rep_origin     f1 ori (sequence partly withheld): f1 bacteriophage origin of replication; arrow indicates direction of (+) strand synthesis
    493..597     +  promoter       AmpR promoter: bla
    598..1458    +  CDS            AmpR: β-lactamase; bla; confers resistance to ampicillin, carbenicillin, and related antibiotics
   1629..2217    +  rep_origin     ori: high-copy-number ColE1/pMB1/pBR322/pUC origin of replication
   2403..2542    -  misc_feature   bom: basis of mobility region from pBR322
   2644..2835    -  CDS            rop: Rop protein, which maintains plasmids at low copy number; rop
   2852..3232    +  CDS            YPB1_ECOLX: Protein predicted: Swiss-Prot protein existence level 4. From Escherichia coli.
   3304..3595    -  CDS            TcR (fragment): tetracycline efflux protein; tet; confers resistance to tetracycline
   3610..3631    -  protein_bind   CAP binding site: CAP binding activates transcription in the presence of cAMP. E. coli catabolite activator protein
   3644..4726    -  CDS            lacI: lac repressor; lacI; The lac repressor binds to the lac operator to inhibit transcription in E. coli. This inhibition can be relieved by adding lactose or isopropyl-β-D-thiogalactopyranoside (IPTG).
   4727..4804    -  promoter       lacI promoter: lacI
   4812..5091    -  CDS            TcR (fragment): tetracycline efflux protein; tet; confers resistance to tetracycline
   5117..5135    +  promoter       T7 promoter: promoter for bacteriophage T7 RNA polymerase
   5136..5160    +  protein_bind   lac operator: The lac repressor binds to the lac operator to inhibit transcription in E. coli. This inhibition can be relieved by adding lactose or isopropyl-β-D-thiogalactopyranoside (IPTG). lac repressor encoded by lacI
   5175..5197    +  RBS            RBS: efficient ribosome binding site from bacteriophage T7 gene 10 (Olins and Rangwala, 1989)
   5205..5531    +  CDS            TrxA: E. coli thioredoxin; trxA
   5604..5648    +  CDS            S-Tag: affinity and epitope tag derived from pancreatic ribonuclease A
   5649..5846    +  CDS            EGF (fragment): EGF_HUMAN - Experimental evidence at protein level: Swiss-Prot protein existence level 1. EGF stimulates the growth of various epidermal and epithelial tissues in vivo and in vitro and of some fibroblasts in cell culture. Magnesiotropic hormone that stimulates magnesium reabsorption in the renal distal convoluted tubule via engagement of EGFR and activation of the magnesium channel TRPM6. Can induce neurite outgrowth in motoneurons of the pond snail Lymnaea stagnalis in vitro (PubMed:10964941). From Homo sapiens (Human).
   5862..5879    +  CDS            9xHis (fragment): 9xHis affinity tag
   5889..5938    +  CDS            SET1 (fragment): solubility-enhancement tag derived from T7 phage gene 10B
   5946..5993    +  terminator     T7 terminator: transcription terminator for bacteriophage T7 RNA polymerase
