[The description below was written by a language model from this plasmid's Addgene catalogue record and pLannotate feature annotations shown in this document.]
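Description:
pET32a-hEGF is a bacterial expression plasmid built on the pET32a(+) backbone for producing a portion of human epidermal growth factor (EGF) as a soluble fusion protein in E. coli. It is propagated through a pBR322-type ColE1 origin accompanied by the bom region and the rop gene, which keeps copy number low, consistent with the catalogue entry. Selection is by ampicillin through the β-lactamase gene. An f1 origin is also present, allowing single-stranded DNA production. The short tetracycline-resistance fragments and the predicted E. coli open reading frame in the annotation are non-functional remnants of the pBR322 lineage.

Expression is driven by a T7 promoter immediately followed by a lac operator and the T7 gene 10 ribosome binding site. The plasmid's own lacI gene supplies repressor, so transcription depends on a host providing T7 RNA polymerase and is induced with IPTG. The reading frame starts with E. coli thioredoxin (TrxA), a fusion partner commonly used to improve solubility and folding of disulfide-rich proteins such as EGF. According to the record this is followed by a 6xHis tag and an S-tag for purification and detection, although the internal His tag is not picked up in the feature table. Thrombin and enterokinase cleavage sites upstream of the insert allow the tags to be removed. The 159 bp partial EGF insert follows the S-tag region. Downstream the annotation shows a short His-tag fragment and a tag-like match before the T7 terminator; the record does not state whether these are translated. The cloning sites are not recorded. The plasmid belongs to a toolkit for recombinant production of human EGF-family growth factors in active conformation.
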