Addgene plasmid #199231: pET32a-hEGF
Purpose: Bacterial production of soluble, active target proteins; Nterm thrombin and enterokinase cleavage sites.
Depositing lab: Nilson Zanchin. Depositing organization: Fundacao Oswaldo Cruz (Fiocruz). Publication: A toolkit for recombinant production of seven human EGF family growth factors in active conformation. Ferreira AS, Lopacinski A, Batista M, Hiraiwa PM, Guimaraes BG, Zanchin NIT. Sci Rep. 2022 Mar 23;12(1):5034. doi: 10.1038/s41598-022-09060-9. PubMed 35322149.
Backbone
  Vector backbone: pET32a(+)
  Backbone manufacturer: EMD Biosciences
  Backbone size w/o insert (bp): 5863
  Vector type: Bacterial Expression
Growth in bacteria
  Bacterial resistance: Ampicillin, 100 μg/mL
  Growth temperature: 37°C
  Growth strain: DH5alpha
  Copy number: Low Copy
Gene/Insert
  Gene/Insert name: Epidermal growth factor, partial (alt names: HOMG4; URG)
  Species: H. sapiens (human)
  Insert size (bp): 159
  Entrez Gene: EGF (a.k.a. HOMG4, URG)
  Promoter: T7
  Tag / fusion protein: TrxA-6xHis-S-tag (N terminal on insert)
  Cloning method: Restriction Enzyme; 5′ cloning site Unknown (unknown if destroyed); 3′ cloning site Unknown (unknown if destroyed)
  Sequencing primers: 5′ T7 promoter; 3′ T7 terminator
Terms and licenses: Academic/Nonprofit Terms; Industry Terms: Not Available to Industry
How to cite: pET32a-hEGF was a gift from Nilson Zanchin (Addgene plasmid # 199231 ; http://n2t.net/addgene:199231 ; RRID:Addgene_199231)
