>Addgene plasmid #199231 | pET32a-hEGF | depositor partial sequence | sequence record 386029 | EGF gene
AATAGCGATAGTGAATGTCCGCTGAGCCATGATGGTTATTGCCTGCATGATGGTGTGTGTATGTATATTG
AAGCCCTGGATAAATATGCATGTAATTGCGTGGTTGGCTATATTGGTGAACGCTGCCAGTATCGTGATCT
GAAATGGTGGGAACTGCGT
